>Addgene plasmid #36132 | PcDNA-DEST47-CypB-Del1 C-term GFP | depositor partial sequence | sequence record 44799 | PcDNA-DEST47-CypB-Del1 C-term GFP sequence 1028 bps
ACCTAATGTTAAGGAGGGCCAAGTCACCGTCAAGGTGTATTTTGACCTACGAATTGGAGATGAAGATGTA
GGCCGGGTGATCTTTGGTCTCTTCGGAAAGACTGTTCCAAAAACAGTGGATAATTTTGTGGCCTTAGCTA
CAGGAGAGAAAGGATTTGGCTACAAAAACAGCAAATTCCATCGTGTAATCAAGGACTTCATGATCCAGGG
CGGAGACTTCACCAGGGGAGATGGCACAGGAGGAAAGAGCATCTACGGTGAGCGCTTCCCCGATGAGAAC
TTCAAACTGAAGCACTACGGGCCTGGCTGGGTGAGCATGGCCAACGCAGGCAAAGACACCAACGGCTCCC
AGTTCTTCATCACGACAGTCAAGACAGCCTGGCTAGATGGCAAGCATGTGGTGTTTGGCAAAGTTCTAGA
GGGCATGGAGGTGGTGCGGAAGGTGGAGAGCACCAAGACAGACAGCCGGGATAAACCCCTGAAGGATGTG
ATCATCGCAGACTGCGGCAAGATCGAGGTGGAGAAGCCCTTTGCCATCGCCAAGGAGCACCCAGCTTTCT
TGTACAAAGTTGGCATTATAAGAAAGCATTGCTTATCAATTTGTTGCAACGAACAGGTCACTATCAGTCA
AAATAAAATCATTATTTGCCATCCAGCTGATATCCCCTATAGTGAGTCGTATTACATGGTCATAGCTGTT
TCCTGGCAGCTCTGGCCCGTGTCTCAAAATCTCTGATGTTACATTGCACAAGATAAAAATATATCATCAT
GAAACAATAAAACTGTCTGCTTACATAAACAGTAATACAAGGGGGTGTTATGAAGCCATATTTCACGGGA
AACGTCGAGGCCGCGATTAAATTCCAACATGGATGCTGATTTATATGGGTATAAATGGGCTCGCGATAAT
GGTCGGCCAATCAGGTGCGACTATCCTATCGCTTGTATGGGAAAGCCGGATGCGCCCAGAGTTGTTTTCT
GAAACATGGCAAAGGTAACGCTGGCCCATGATGTTACAGATGAAAATG
