>Addgene plasmid #36132 | PcDNA-DEST47-CypB-Del1 C-term GFP | depositor partial sequence | sequence record 44800 | PcDNA-DEST47-CypB-Del1 C-term GFP sequence 880 bps
CCCCCCTTCCCGGGCCGTTGCTTCACAACGTTCAAATCCGCTCCCGGCGGATTTGTCTTACTCAGGAGAG
CGTTCACCGACAAACAACAGATAAAACGAAAGGCCCAGTCTTCCGACTGAGCCTTTCGTTTTATTTGATG
CCTGGCAGTTCCCTACTCTCGCGTTAACGCTAGCATGGATGTTTTCCCAGTCACGACGTTGTAAAACGAC
GGCCAGTCTTAAGCTCGGGCCCCAAATAATGATTTTATTTTGACTGATAGTGACCTGTTCGTTGCAACAA
ATTGATGAGCAATGCTTTTTTATAATGCCAACTTTGTACAAAAAAGCAGGCTTCACCATGAAGAAGGGGC
CCAAAGTCACCGTCAAGGTGTATTTTGACCTACGAATTGGAGATGAAGATGTAGGCCGGGTGATCTTTGG
TCTCTTCGGAAAGACTGTTCCAAAAACAGTGGATAATTTTGTGGCCTTAGCTACAGGAGAGAAAGGATTT
GGCTACAAAAACAGCAAATTCCATCGTGTAATCAAGGACTTCATGATCCAGGGCGGAGACTTCACCAGGG
GAGATGGCACAGGAGGAAAGAGCATCTACGGTGAGCGCTTCCCCGATGAGAACTTCAAACTGAAGCACTA
CGGGCCTGGCTGGGTGAGCATGGCCAACGCAGGCAAAGACACCAACGGCTCCCAGTTCTTCATCACGACA
GTCAAGACAGCCTGGCTAGATGGCAAGCATGTGGTGTTTGGCAAAGTTCTAGAGGGCATGGAGGTGGTGC
GGAAGGTGGAGAGCACCAAGACAGACAGCCGGGATAAACCCCTGAAGGATGTGATCATCGCAGACTGCGG
CAAGATCGAGGTGGAGAAGCCCTGCCTCGTCAAAAGCCGC
