>Addgene plasmid #36132 | PcDNA-DEST47-CypB-Del1 C-term GFP | addgene partial sequence | sequence record 53904 | GFPfusion-REV
ACTCCAGTGAAAAGTTCTTCTCCTTTGCTAGCCATTCTAGATCGAACCACTTTGTACAAGAAAGCTGGGT
GCTCCTTGGCGATGGCAAAGGGCTTCTCCACCTCGATCTTGCCGCAGTCTGCGATGATCACATCCTTCAG
GGGTTTATCCCGGCTGTCTGTCTTGGTGCTCTCCACCTTCCGCACCACCTCCATGCCCTCTAGAACTTTG
CCAAACACCACATGCTTGCCATCTAGCCAGGCTGTCTTGACTGTCGTGATGAAGAACTGGGAGCCGTTGG
TGTCTTTGCCTGCGTTGGCCATGCTCACCCAGCCAGGCCCGTAGTGCTTCAGTTTGAAGTTCTCATCGGG
GAAGCGCTCACCGTAGATGCTCTTTCCTCCTGTGCCATCTCCCCTGGTGAAGTCTCCGCCCTGGATCATG
AAGTCCTTGATTACACGATGGAATTTGCTGTTTTTGTAGCCAAATCCTTTCTCTCCTGTAGCTAAGGCCA
CAAAATTATCCACTGTTTTTGGAACAGTCTTTCCGAAGAGACCAAAGATCACCCGGCCTACATCTTCATC
TCCAATTCGTAGGTCAAAATACACCTTGACGGTGACTTTGGGCCCCTTCTTCATGGTGAAGCCTGCTTTT
TTGTACAAACTTGTTTGATCAAGCTTAACTAGCCAGCTTGGGTCTCCCTATAGTGAGTCGTATTAATTTC
GATAAGCCAGTAAGCAGTGGGTTCTCTAGTTAGCCAGAGAGCTCTGCTTATATAGACCTCCCACCGTACA
CGCCTACCGCCCATTTGCGTCAATGGGGCGGAGTTGTTACGACATTTTGGAAAGTCCCGTTGATTTTGGT
GCCAAAACAAACTCCCATTGACGTCAATGGGGTGGAGACTTGGAAATCCCCGTGAGTCAAACCGCTATCC
ACGCCCATTGATGTACTGCCAAAACCGCATCACCATGGTAATAGCGATGACTAATACGTA
