[The description below was written by a language model from this plasmid's Addgene catalogue record.]
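Description:
PcDNA-DEST47-CypB-Del1 C-term GFP is a mammalian expression plasmid built on the Invitrogen pcDNA-DEST47 Gateway destination backbone (listed as 7780 bp without insert). It is maintained in E. coli as a high-copy plasmid under ampicillin selection, and it carries a neomycin resistance marker so that transfected mammalian cells can be selected with G418 if stable expression is wanted.

The insert is a truncated form of human cyclophilin B (PPIB, peptidyl-prolyl cis-trans isomerase B), introduced by Gateway recombination. This "Del1" variant encodes only amino acids 37–216, so the N-terminal 36 residues of the protein are absent. Expression is driven by the CMV promoter, a strong constitutive promoter in most mammalian cell types. The coding sequence is fused in frame to a GFP tag supplied by the backbone at the C terminus. The listed 3′ sequencing primer (BGH-rev) is consistent with a bovine growth hormone polyadenylation region downstream of the fusion, although no feature table is provided to confirm the exact element layout.

The resulting CypB(37–216)–GFP fusion allows the localisation of the truncated protein to be followed by fluorescence microscopy in living or fixed cells. The associated work concerns the spatiotemporal behaviour of nuclear cyclophilin B and its possible role in RNA transcription. This suggests the plasmid serves as a deletion mutant for testing how the N-terminal region affects subcellular distribution compared with other forms of the protein. The record does not state the specific functional consequence of the deletion.
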