Addgene plasmid #36132: PcDNA-DEST47-CypB-Del1 C-term GFP
Depositing lab: Patrick Van Oostveldt. Depositing organization: University of Ghent. Publication: Spatiotemporal behavior of nuclear cyclophilin B indicates a role in RNA transcription. Dieriks B, Van Oostveldt P. Int J Mol Med. 2012 Mar 13. doi: 10.3892/ijmm.2012.937. PubMed 22426501.
Backbone
  Vector backbone: pcDNA-DEST47
  Backbone manufacturer: Invitrogen
  Backbone size w/o insert (bp): 7780
  Vector type: Mammalian Expression
  Selectable markers: Neomycin (select with G418)
Growth in bacteria
  Bacterial resistance: Ampicillin, 100 μg/mL
  Growth temperature: 37°C
  Growth strain: DH5alpha
  Copy number: High Copy
Gene/Insert
  Gene/Insert name: cyclophilin B (alt name: Peptidyl-prolyl cis-trans isomerase B)
  Species: H. sapiens (human)
  Mutation: contains amino acids 37-216 of cyclophilin B
  Entrez Gene: PPIB (a.k.a. CYP-S1, CYPB, HEL-S-39, OI9, SCYLP)
  Promoter: CMV
  Tag / fusion protein: GFP (C terminal on backbone)
  Cloning method: Gateway Cloning
  Sequencing primers: 5′ CMV-F; 3′ BGH-rev
Terms and licenses: Academic/Nonprofit Terms; Industry Terms: Not Available to Industry
How to cite: PcDNA-DEST47-CypB-Del1 C-term GFP was a gift from Patrick Van Oostveldt (Addgene plasmid # 36132 ; http://n2t.net/addgene:36132 ; RRID:Addgene_36132)
